Addgene plasmid #227661: pAM202
Purpose: pRS316 Rpn6 promoter-Rpn5 ORF-Rpn5 terminator
Depositing lab: Andreas Martin. Depositing organization: University of California, Berkeley. Publication: Specific lid-base contacts in the 26s proteasome control the conformational switching required for substrate degradation. Greene ER, Goodall EA, de la Pena AH, Matyskiela ME, Lander GC, Martin A. Elife. 2019 Nov 28;8:e49806. doi: 10.7554/eLife.49806. PubMed 31778111.
Backbone
  Vector backbone: pRS316
  Vector type: Yeast Expression
  Selectable markers: URA
Growth in bacteria
  Bacterial resistance: Ampicillin, 100 μg/mL
  Growth temperature: 37°C
  Growth strain: DH5alpha
  Copy number: High Copy
Gene/Insert
  Gene/Insert name: rpn5
  Species: S. cerevisiae (budding yeast)
  Entrez Gene: RPN5 (a.k.a. YDL147W, NAS5)
Terms and licenses: Academic/Nonprofit Terms; Industry Terms: Not Available to Industry
How to cite: pAM202 was a gift from Andreas Martin (Addgene plasmid # 227661 ; http://n2t.net/addgene:227661 ; RRID:Addgene_227661)
