[The description below was written by a language model from this plasmid's Addgene catalogue record and pLannotate feature annotations shown in this document.]
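Description:
pAM202 is a yeast expression plasmid built on pRS316, a low-copy centromeric shuttle vector for Saccharomyces cerevisiae and E. coli. In yeast it is maintained through the CEN6/ARS element, which gives stable, roughly single-copy inheritance. It is selected by the URA3 marker, driven by its own promoter, which complements uracil auxotrophy and can be counterselected with 5-fluoroorotic acid. In bacteria the plasmid replicates from a high-copy ColE1/pUC-type origin and carries the β-lactamase gene for ampicillin selection. An f1 origin is also present for single-stranded DNA production. Remnants of the lacZα cloning region (lac promoter and operator, CAP site, flanking T3 and T7 promoters) bracket the insert, as expected for the pRS polylinker.

The payload is the full-length RPN5 open reading frame, which encodes a regulatory subunit of the lid subcomplex of the 26S proteasome. According to the catalogue entry, it is expressed from the RPN6 promoter rather than its own and is followed by the RPN5 terminator. The feature table does not annotate the promoter or terminator as such. It does place a stretch of yeast genomic sequence, partly annotated as a fragment of the dubious ORF OPI6, upstream of the RPN5 coding sequence, in the position where the promoter would lie. No epitope tags or reporters are annotated.

The record does not state a specific application. The associated study concerns lid–base contacts that control proteasome conformational switching. A counterselectable URA3 centromeric plasmid supplying this subunit at near-native copy number would suit complementation or plasmid-shuffle experiments with RPN5 variants, though that use is an inference.
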