Features (pLannotate 1.2.2; 19 found; start..end, strand, type, name):
    111..539     +  rep_origin     f1 ori (sequence partly withheld): f1 bacteriophage origin of replication; arrow indicates direction of (+) strand synthesis
    567..618     -  misc_feature   bom (fragment): basis of mobility region from pBR322
    697..1500    -  CDS            URA3: orotidine-5'-phosphate decarboxylase, required for uracil biosynthesis; S. cerevisiae URA3; yeast auxotrophic marker, counterselectable with 5-fluoroorotic acid (5-FOA)
   1501..1716    -  promoter       URA3 promoter: S. cerevisiae URA3
   1724..1773    -  misc_feature   bom (fragment): basis of mobility region from pBR322
   1875..1910    -  CDS            rop (fragment): Rop protein, which maintains plasmids at low copy number; rop
   1978..2481    -  misc_feature   CEN/ARS: S. cerevisiae CEN6 centromere fused to an autonomously replicating sequence
   2518..2622    +  promoter       AmpR promoter: bla
   2623..3483    +  CDS            AmpR: β-lactamase; bla; confers resistance to ampicillin, carbenicillin, and related antibiotics
   3654..4242    +  rep_origin     ori: high-copy-number ColE1/pMB1/pBR322/pUC origin of replication
   4425..4517    +  CDS            lacI (fragment): lac repressor; lacI; The lac repressor binds to the lac operator to inhibit transcription in E. coli. This inhibition can be relieved by adding lactose or isopropyl-β-D-thiogalactopyranoside (IPTG).
   4530..4551    +  protein_bind   CAP binding site: CAP binding activates transcription in the presence of cAMP. E. coli catabolite activator protein
   4566..4596    +  promoter       lac promoter: promoter for the E. coli lac operon
   4604..4620    +  protein_bind   lac operator: The lac repressor binds to the lac operator to inhibit transcription in E. coli. This inhibition can be relieved by adding lactose or isopropyl-β-D-thiogalactopyranoside (IPTG). lac repressor encoded by lacI
   4653..4910    +  CDS            OPI6 (fragment): OPI6_YEAST - Protein uncertain: Swiss-Prot protein existence level 5. From Saccharomyces cerevisiae (strain ATCC 204508 / S288c) (Baker's yeast).
   4665..4683    +  promoter       T3 promoter: promoter for bacteriophage T3 RNA polymerase
   5213..6547    +  CDS            RPN5: RPN5_YEAST - Also known as NAS5. Experimental evidence at protein level: Swiss-Prot protein existence level 1. Acts as a regulatory subunit of the 26S proteasome which is involved in the ATP-dependent degradation of ubiquitinated proteins. From Saccharomyces cerevisiae (strain ATCC 204508 / S288c) (Baker's yeast).
   6665..6683    -  promoter       T7 promoter: promoter for bacteriophage T7 RNA polymerase
   6686..107     +  CDS            lacZα (fragment) (across the origin): LacZα fragment of β-galactosidase; lacZ fragment
>Addgene plasmid #227661 | pAM202 | addgene full sequence | sequence record 455219 | Addgene NGS Result
CCCAACTTAATCGCCTTGCAGCACATCCCCCTTTCGCCAGCTGGCGTAATAGCGAAGAGGCCCGCACCGA
TCGCCCTTCCCAACAGTTGCGCAGCCTGAATGGCGAATGG
[124 nt withheld, positions 111-234]
C
[91 nt withheld, positions 236-326]
A
[49 nt withheld, positions 328-376]
CCTTTGACGTTGGAGTCCACGTTCTTT
[37 nt withheld, positions 404-440]
ACCCTATCTCGGTCTATTCTTTTGATTTATAAGGGATTTTGCCGATTTCGGCCTATTGGTTAAAAAATGA
GCTGATTTAACAAAAATTTAACGCGAATTTTAACAAAATATTAACGCTTACAATTTCCTGATGCGGTATT
TTCTCCTTACGCATCTGTGCGGTATTTCACACCGCATAGGGTAATAACTGATATAATTAAATTGAAGCTC
TAATTTGTGAGTTTAGTATACATGCATTTACTTATAATACAGTTTTTTAGTTTTGCTGGCCGCATCTTCT
CAAATATGCTTCCCAGCCTGCTTTTCTGTAACGTTCACCCTCTACCTTAGCATCCCTTCCCTTTGCAAAT
AGTCCTCTTCCAACAATAATAATGTCAGATCCTGTAGAGACCACATCATCCACGGTTCTATACTGTTGAC
CCAATGCGTCTCCCTTGTCATCTAAACCCACACCGGGTGTCATAATCAACCAATCGTAACCTTCATCTCT
TCCACCCATGTCTCTTTGAGCAATAAAGCCGATAACAAAATCTTTGTCGCTCTTCGCAATGTCAACAGTA
CCCTTAGTATATTCTCCAGTAGATAGGGAGCCCTTGCATGACAATTCTGCTAACATCAAAAGGCCTCTAG
GTTCCTTTGTTACTTCTTCTGCCGCCTGCTTCAAACCGCTAACAATACCTGGGCCCACCACACCGTGTGC
ATTCGTAATGTCTGCCCATTCTGCTATTCTGTATACACCCGCAGAGTACTGCAATTTGACTGTATTACCA
ATGTCAGCAAATTTTCTGTCTTCGAAGAGTAAAAAATTGTACTTGGCGGATAATGCCTTTAGCGGCTTAA
CTGTGCCCTCCATGGAAAAATCAGTCAAGATATCCACATGTGTTTTTAGTAAACAAATTTTGGGACCTAA
TGCTTCAACTAACTCCAGTAATTCCTTGGTGGTACGAACATCCAATGAAGCACACAAGTTTGTTTGCTTT
TCGTGCATGATATTAAATAGCTTGGCAGCAACAGGACTAGGATGAGTAGCAGCACGTTCCTTATATGTAG
CTTTCGACATGATTTATCTTCGTTTCCTGCAGGTTTTTGTTCTGTGCAGTTGGGTTAAGAATACTGGGCA
ATTTCATGTTTCTTCAACACTACATATGCGTATATATACCAATCTAAGTCTGTGCTCCTTCCTTCGTTCT
TCCTTCTGTTCGGAGATTACCGAATCAAAAAAATTTCAAGGAAACCGAAATCAAAAAAAAGAATAAAAAA
AAAATGATGAATTGAAAAGGTGGTATGGTGCACTCTCAGTACAATCTGCTCTGATGCCGCATAGTTAAGC
CAGCCCCGACACCCGCCAACACCCGCTGACGCGCCCTGACGGGCTTGTCTGCTCCCGGCATCCGCTTACA
GACAAGCTGTGACCGTCTCCGGGAGCTGCATGTGTCAGAGGTTTTCACCGTCATCACCGAAACGCGCGAG
ACGAAAGGGCCTCGTGATACGCCTATTTTTATAGGTTAATGTCATGATAATAATGGTTTCTTAGACGGAT
CGCTTGCCTGTAACTTACACGCGCCTCGTATCTTTTAATGATGGAATAATTTGGGAATTTACTCTGTGTT
TATTTATTTTTATGTTTTGTATTTGGATTTTAGAAAGTAAATAAAGAAGGTAGAAGAGTTACGGAATGAA
GAAAAAAAAATAAACAAAGGTTTAAAAAATTTCAACAAAAAGCGTACTTTACATATATATTTATTAGACA
AGAAAAGCAGATTAAATAGATATACATTCGATTAACGATAAGTAAAATGTAAAATCACAGGATTTTCGTG
TGTGGTCTTCTACACAGACAAGATGAAACAATTCGGCATTAATACCTGAGAGCAGGAAGAGCAAGATAAA
AGGTAGTATTTGTTGGCGATCCCCCTAGAGTCTTTTACATCTTCGGAAAACAAAAACTATTTTTTCTTTA
ATTTCTTTTTTTACTTTCTATTTTTAATTTATATATTTATATTAAAAAATTTAAATTATAATTATTTTTA
TAGCACGTGATGAAAAGGACCCAGGTGGCACTTTTCGGGGAAATGTGCGCGGAACCCCTATTTGTTTATT
TTTCTAAATACATTCAAATATGTATCCGCTCATGAGACAATAACCCTGATAAATGCTTCAATAATATTGA
AAAAGGAAGAGTATGAGTATTCAACATTTCCGTGTCGCCCTTATTCCCTTTTTTGCGGCATTTTGCCTTC
CTGTTTTTGCTCACCCAGAAACGCTGGTGAAAGTAAAAGATGCTGAAGATCAGTTGGGTGCACGAGTGGG
TTACATCGAACTGGATCTCAACAGCGGTAAGATCCTTGAGAGTTTTCGCCCCGAAGAACGTTTTCCAATG
ATGAGCACTTTTAAAGTTCTGCTATGTGGCGCGGTATTATCCCGTATTGACGCCGGGCAAGAGCAACTCG
GTCGCCGCATACACTATTCTCAGAATGACTTGGTTGAGTACTCACCAGTCACAGAAAAGCATCTTACGGA
TGGCATGACAGTAAGAGAATTATGCAGTGCTGCCATAACCATGAGTGATAACACTGCGGCCAACTTACTT
CTGACAACGATCGGAGGACCGAAGGAGCTAACCGCTTTTTTGCACAACATGGGGGATCATGTAACTCGCC
TTGATCGTTGGGAACCGGAGCTGAATGAAGCCATACCAAACGACGAGCGTGACACCACGATGCCTGTAGC
AATGGCAACAACGTTGCGCAAACTATTAACTGGCGAACTACTTACTCTAGCTTCCCGGCAACAATTAATA
GACTGGATGGAGGCGGATAAAGTTGCAGGACCACTTCTGCGCTCGGCCCTTCCGGCTGGCTGGTTTATTG
CTGATAAATCTGGAGCCGGTGAGCGTGGGTCTCGCGGTATCATTGCAGCACTGGGGCCAGATGGTAAGCC
CTCCCGTATCGTAGTTATCTACACGACGGGGAGTCAGGCAACTATGGATGAACGAAATAGACAGATCGCT
GAGATAGGTGCCTCACTGATTAAGCATTGGTAACTGTCAGACCAAGTTTACTCATATATACTTTAGATTG
ATTTAAAACTTCATTTTTAATTTAAAAGGATCTAGGTGAAGATCCTTTTTGATAATCTCATGACCAAAAT
CCCTTAACGTGAGTTTTCGTTCCACTGAGCGTCAGACCCCGTAGAAAAGATCAAAGGATCTTCTTGAGAT
CCTTTTTTTCTGCGCGTAATCTGCTGCTTGCAAACAAAAAAACCACCGCTACCAGCGGTGGTTTGTTTGC
CGGATCAAGAGCTACCAACTCTTTTTCCGAAGGTAACTGGCTTCAGCAGAGCGCAGATACCAAATACTGT
TCTTCTAGTGTAGCCGTAGTTAGGCCACCACTTCAAGAACTCTGTAGCACCGCCTACATACCTCGCTCTG
CTAATCCTGTTACCAGTGGCTGCTGCCAGTGGCGATAAGTCGTGTCTTACCGGGTTGGACTCAAGACGAT
AGTTACCGGATAAGGCGCAGCGGTCGGGCTGAACGGGGGGTTCGTGCACACAGCCCAGCTTGGAGCGAAC
GACCTACACCGAACTGAGATACCTACAGCGTGAGCTATGAGAAAGCGCCACGCTTCCCGAAGGGAGAAAG
GCGGACAGGTATCCGGTAAGCGGCAGGGTCGGAACAGGAGAGCGCACGAGGGAGCTTCCAGGGGGAAACG
CCTGGTATCTTTATAGTCCTGTCGGGTTTCGCCACCTCTGACTTGAGCGTCGATTTTTGTGATGCTCGTC
AGGGGGGCGGAGCCTATGGAAAAACGCCAGCAACGCGGCCTTTTTACGGTTCCTGGCCTTTTGCTGGCCT
TTTGCTCACATGTTCTTTCCTGCGTTATCCCCTGATTCTGTGGATAACCGTATTACCGCCTTTGAGTGAG
CTGATACCGCTCGCCGCAGCCGAACGACCGAGCGCAGCGAGTCAGTGAGCGAGGAAGCGGAAGAGCGCCC
AATACGCAAACCGCCTCTCCCCGCGCGTTGGCCGATTCATTAATGCAGCTGGCACGACAGGTTTCCCGAC
TGGAAAGCGGGCAGTGAGCGCAACGCAATTAATGTGAGTTAGCTCACTCATTAGGCACCCCAGGCTTTAC
ACTTTATGCTTCCGGCTCGTATGTTGTGTGGAATTGTGAGCGGATAACAATTTCACACAGGAAACAGCTA
TGACCATGATTACGCCAAGCTCGAAATTAACCCTCACTAAAGGGAACAAAAGCTGGTACCGGGCCCCCCC
TCGAGGTGACCATGGTTCGTAACGAGGCCAATTCGGCACTCGGATCGGTAACAATAAAGGGTCTTACGGG
GCCCTGCTTGATATCCAGTTCGGGCACGGGATCATCCTGCTCTACACGTTTGTACGTTTTCTCTTCCGAC
ATGACCGTGCTTGTAGCTGTTAGCTGTTTCTTGATAGGCTCTTCTGATACTACCTCGCTTTAACAATGCA
CCTGTTTGTCTTGTTTTGCTGCTCGAAAATAATCAAGATCTGCTTAGAAACGCCAAACTCTTCTTCGACA
CGTGTCGAGAAAAAAAACGCAGCGAAAAAAAAAAAGGTATATCATCACAATATACGATATAAATGGGCAG
GGCAACCCCGAATGATGTATATTCTCTTCTGGTTCCAAGGGTGGCAAATGTTGGTAGAAAGCGTAATTGA
AGCAAAGATCCGTTAAATAAGGCCAACTAACAGAAGCGCTGAAAGAGGACAATTGGTGATTAATCTATAA
ACGAGGAACTTCATGTCAAGAGATGCACCAATTAAGGCTGACAAGGATTATAGCCAAATTTTGAAGGAAG
AGTTTCCTAAGATCGATTCGCTCGCTCAAAATGATTGTAACTCTGCTTTAGACCAACTGTTACTGTTGGA
GAAGAAAACCAGACAAGCTTCAGATCTGGCCTCCTCGAAAGAAGTTTTGGCCAAGATTGTGGATCTGCTA
GCATCAAGGAATAAGTGGGACGACCTAAATGAGCAATTGACTCTACTCTCAAAAAAGCATGGTCAGTTGA
AATTGTCAATTCAGTATATGATACAAAAGGTTATGGAATATTTGAAAAGCTCGAAATCTTTGGATTTAAA
CACCAGAATTAGTGTCATTGAAACTATCAGGGTGGTTACAGAGAACAAAATATTTGTAGAAGTGGAAAGA
GCTAGGGTCACCAAAGATTTGGTAGAAATTAAGAAAGAAGAGGGTAAGATTGATGAAGCTGCAGACATCT
TGTGTGAGTTACAGGTTGAGACCTATGGCTCCATGGAAATGTCTGAGAAAATTCAGTTTATATTAGAGCA
AATGGAATTGAGTATATTAAAAGGTGATTATTCCCAAGCCACGGTGCTTTCAAGAAAAATTCTGAAAAAA
ACTTTTAAAAATCCAAAATACGAGTCATTGAAGCTAGAATATTATAATCTTCTGGTAAAAATTAGTTTGC
ACAAGAGAGAATACCTAGAAGTTGCGCAGTATCTGCAAGAAATTTATCAAACAGACGCCATTAAATCAGA
TGAGGCTAAGTGGAAACCTGTTTTATCGCACATTGTATATTTCTTAGTCCTTTCACCTTACGGCAATTTA
CAAAATGATTTAATTCACAAAATCCAGAATGATAACAACCTGAAAAAATTAGAAAGCCAAGAATCTTTAG
TAAAATTGTTTACTACGAATGAGTTGATGAGATGGCCAATTGTTCAAAAAACCTATGAGCCCGTCTTAAA
TGAGGATGATTTGGCATTTGGTGGAGAAGCTAATAAGCATCACTGGGAAGATTTACAAAAAAGGGTCATC
GAGCACAATTTAAGAGTCATTTCCGAATACTATTCCAGAATTACTTTACTAAGATTGAATGAATTGCTGG
ACCTAACGGAGAGCCAGACGGAAACATACATCAGTGATTTGGTAAACCAGGGCATCATATACGCTAAAGT
TAATCGCCCAGCCAAAATCGTGAATTTTGAAAAACCAAAAAACTCAAGCCAATTATTGAACGAATGGTCA
CATAATGTTGACGAACTATTAGAACATATAGAAACAATAGGCCATTTAATTACAAAAGAGGAAATCATGC
ACGGTCTGCAAGCTAAATGAAGAGATTTTCGAGTAACTGTCGGATTATCTCAGATCCGGTTTTGATTTTA
AATCTGTCACTAATCGAAATGTGTATTTACGTACGTGAGATAAAATTATCGAGCTCCAATTCGCCCTATA
GTGAGTCGTATTACAATTCACTGGCCGTCGTTTTACAACGTCGTGACTGGGAAAACCCTGGCGTTA
